>Addgene plasmid #55586 | mTurquoise-Vimentin-7 | depositor partial sequence | sequence record 85993 | insert sequence
GATCTCGAGCTCAAGCTTCGAATTCCCATGTCCACCAGGTCCGTGTCCTCGTCCTCCTACCGCAGGATGT
TCGGCGGCCCGGGCACCGCGAGCCGGCCGAGCTCCAGCCGGAGCTACGTGACTACGTCCACCCGCACCTA
CAGCCTGGGCAGCGCGCTGCGCCCCAGCACCAGCCGCAGCCTCTACGCCTCGTCCCCGGGCGGCGTGTAT
GCCACGCGCTCCTCTGCCGTGCGCCTGCGGAGCAGCGTGCCCGGGGTGCGGCTCCTGCAGGACTCGGTGG
ACTTCTCGCTGGCCGACGCCATCAACACCGAGTTCAAGAACACCCGCACCAACGAGAAGGTGGAGCTGCA
GGAGCTGAATGACCGCTTCGCCAACTACATCGACAAGGTGCGCTTCCTGGAGCAGCAGAATAAGATCCTG
CTGGCCGAGCTCGAGCAGCTCAAGGGCCAAGGCAAGTCGCGCCTGGGGGACCTCTACGAGGAGGAGATGC
GGGAGCTGCGCCGGCAGGTGGACCAGCTAACCAACGACAAAGCCCGCGTCGAGGTGGAGCGCGACAACCT
GGCCGAGGACATCATGCGCCTCCGGGAGAAATTGCAGGAGGAGATGCTTCAGAGAGAGGAAGCCGAAAAC
ACCCTGCAATCTTTCAGACAGGATGTTGACAATGCGTCTCTGGCACGTCTTGACCTTGAACGCAAAGTGG
AATCTTTGCAAGAAGAGATTGCCTTTTTGAAGAAACTCCACGAAGAGGAAATCCAGGAGCTGCAGGCTCA
GATTCAGGAACAGCATGTCCAAATCGATGTGGATGTTTCCAAGCCTGACCTCACGGCTGCCCTGCGTGAC
GTACGTCAGCAATATGAAAGTGTGGCTGCCAAGAACCTGCAGGAGGCAGAAGAATGGTACAAATCCAAGT
TTGCTGACCTCTCTGAGGCTGCCAACCGGAACAATGACGCCCTGCGCCAGGCAAAGCAGGAGTCCACTGA
GTACCGGAGACAGGTGCAGTCCCTCACCTGTGAAGTGGATGCCCTTAAAGGAACCAATGAGTCCCTGGAA
CGCCAGATGCGTGAAATGGAAGAGAACTTTGCCGTTGAAGCTGCTAACTACCAAGACACTATTGGCCGCC
TGCAGGATGAGATTCAGAATATGAAGGAGGAAATGGCTCGTCACCTTCGTGAATACCAAGACCTGCTCAA
TGTTAAGATGGCCCTTGACATTGAGATTGCCACCTACAGGAAGCTGCTGGAAGGCGAGGAGAGCAGGATT
TCTCTGCCTCTTCCAAACTTTTCCTCCCTGAACCTGAGGGAAACTAATCTGGATTCACTCCCTCTGGTTG
ATACCCACTCAAAAAGGACACTTCTGATTAAGACGGTTGAAACTAGAGATGGACAGGTTATCAACGAAAC
TTCTCAGCATCACGATGACCTTGAAGGGGATCCACCGGTCGCCACCATGGTGAGCAAGGGCGAGGAGCTG
TTCACCGGGGTGGTGCCCATCCTGGTCGAGCTGGACGGCGACGTAAACGGCCACAAGTTCAGCGTGTCCG
GCGAGGGCGAGGGCGATGCCACCTACGGCAAGCTGACCCTGAAGTTCATCTGCACCACCGGCAAGCTGCC
CGTGCCCTGGCCCACCCTCGTGACCACCCTGTCCTGGGGCGTGCAGTGCTTCGCCCGCTACCCCGACCAC
ATGAAGCAGCACGACTTCTTCAAGTCCGCCATGCCCGAAGGCTACGTCCAGGAGCGCACCATCTTCTTCA
AGGACGACGGCAACTACAAGACCCGCGCCGAGGTGAAGTTCGAGGGCGACACCCTGGTGAACCGCATCGA
GCTGAAGGGCATCGACTTCAAGGAGGACGGCAACATCCTGGGGCACAAGCTGGAGTACAACTACATCAGC
GACAACGTCTATATCACCGCCGACAAGCAGAAGAACGGCATCAAGGCCAACTTCAAGATCCGCCACAACA
TCGAGGACGGCGGCGTGCAGCTCGCCGACCACTACCAGCAGAACACCCCCATCGGCGACGGCCCCGTGCT
GCTGCCCGACAACCACTACCTGAGCACCCAGTCCAAGCTGAGCAAAGACCCCAACGAGAAGCGCGATCAC
ATGGTCCTGCTGGAGTTCGTGACCGCCGCCGGGATCACTCTCGGCATGGACGAGCTGTACAAGTAAAGCG
GCCGCGACTCTAGATCATA
