>Addgene plasmid #55586 | mTurquoise-Vimentin-7 | addgene partial sequence | sequence record 100951 | EGFP-N 5'-CGTCGCCGTCCAGCTCGACCAG-3'
CCTTGCTCACCATGGTGGCGACCGGTGGATCCCCTTCAAGGTCATCGTGATGCTGAGAAGTTTCGTTGAT
AACCTGTCCATCTCTAGTTTCAACCGTCTTAATCAGAAGTGTCCTTTTTGAGTGGGTATCAACCAGAGGG
AGTGAATCCAGATTAGTTTCCCTCAGGTTCAGGGAGGAAAAGTTTGGAAGAGGCAGAGAAATCCTGCTCT
CCTCGCCTTCCAGCAGCTTCCTGTAGGTGGCAATCTCAATGTCAAGGGCCATCTTAACATTGAGCAGGTC
TTGGTATTCACGAAGGTGACGAGCCATTTCCTCCTTCATATTCTGAATCTCATCCTGCAGGCGGCCAATA
GTGTCTTGGTAGTTAGCAGCTTCAACGGCAAAGTTCTCTTCCATTTCACGCATCTGGCGTTCCAGGGACT
CATTGGTTCCTTTAAGGGCATCCACTTCACAGGTGAGGGACTGCACCTGTCTCCGGTACTCAGTGGACTC
CTGCTTTGCCTGGCGCAGGGCGTCATTGTTCCGGTTGGCAGCCTCAGAGAGGTCAGCAAACTTGGATTTG
TACCATTCTTCTGCCTCCTGCAGGTTCTTGGCAGCCACACTTTCATATTGCTGACGTACGTCACGCAGGG
CAGCCGTGAGGTCAGGCTTGGAAACATCCACATCGATTTGGACATGCTGTTCCTGAATCTGAGCCTGCAG
CTCCTGGATTTCCTCTTCGTGGAGTTTCTTCAAAAAGGCAATCTCTTCTTGCAAAGATTCCACTTTGCGT
TCAAGGTCAAGACGTGCCAGAGACGCATTGTCAACATCCTGTCTGAA
