[The description below was written by a language model from this plasmid's Addgene catalogue record.]
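Description:
mTurquoise-Vimentin-7 is a mammalian expression plasmid that produces human vimentin (VIM) fused to the cyan fluorescent protein mTurquoise. It is built on an mTurquoise backbone of about 4.75 kb (excluding the insert) and is maintained in E. coli as a high-copy plasmid under kanamycin selection. The backbone also provides a neomycin resistance marker, so transfected mammalian cells can be selected with G418 to obtain stable lines. The record does not include a feature table, so the specific origin of replication and the promoter driving the resistance marker are not stated. The listed SV40pA sequencing primer does suggest that an SV40 polyadenylation signal lies downstream of the expression cassette.

The fusion is transcribed from the CMV promoter, a strong constitutive promoter in most mammalian cell types. The fluorescent protein is supplied by the backbone and sits at the C terminus of vimentin, so the vimentin coding sequence is placed upstream and in frame with mTurquoise. The "7" in the name probably refers to the linker between the two parts, but the record does not confirm this, and the cloning method is listed as unknown. Vimentin is a type III intermediate filament protein, so the fusion is expected to incorporate into the intermediate filament network and label it.

The stated purpose is as a localization marker for intermediate filaments in fluorescence microscopy, with excitation at 434 nm and emission at 474 nm. This cyan profile makes it suitable for imaging filament organization and dynamics in living or fixed cells, including multicolour experiments alongside spectrally distinct reporters.
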