Addgene plasmid #55586: mTurquoise-Vimentin-7
Purpose: Localization: Intermediate Filaments, Excitation: 434, Emission: 474
Depositing lab: Michael Davidson. Depositing organization: Florida State University, Tallahassee.
Backbone
  Vector backbone: mTurquoise
  Backbone size w/o insert (bp): 4750
  Vector type: Mammalian Expression
  Selectable markers: Neomycin (select with G418)
Growth in bacteria
  Bacterial resistance: Kanamycin, 50 μg/mL
  Growth temperature: 37°C
  Growth strain: DH5alpha
  Copy number: High Copy
Gene/Insert
  Gene/Insert name: Vimentin (alt name: NM_003380.3)
  Species: H. sapiens (human)
  Entrez Gene: VIM
  Promoter: CMV
  Tag / fusion protein: mTurquoise (C terminal on backbone)
  Cloning method: Unknown
  Sequencing primers: 5′ CMV-F; 3′ SV40pA-R
Terms and licenses: Academic/Nonprofit Terms; Industry Terms
Depositor comments: . Excitation = 434; Emission = 474
How to cite: mTurquoise-Vimentin-7 was a gift from Michael Davidson (Addgene plasmid # 55586 ; http://n2t.net/addgene:55586 ; RRID:Addgene_55586)
